Addgene plasmid #227096: TAK8
Purpose: Luciferase reporter vector with wild type 5' Element (MMTV) insert
Depositing lab: Farah Mustafa. Depositing organization: United Arab Emirates University. Publication: Transactivation of the novel 5' cis-acting element of mouse mammary tumor virus (MMTV) by human retroviral transactivators Tat and Tax. Khader TA, Ahmad W, Akhlaq S, Panicker NG, Gull B, Baby J, Rizvi TA, Mustafa F. Commun Biol. 2024 Nov 16;7(1):1521. doi: 10.1038/s42003-024-07139-9. PubMed 39550519.
Backbone
  Vector backbone: pGL3 Basic
  Backbone size w/o insert (bp): 4818
  Total vector size (bp): 6317
  Vector type: Luciferase
Growth in bacteria
  Bacterial resistance: Ampicillin, 100 μg/mL
  Growth temperature: 37°C
  Growth strain: DH5alpha
  Copy number: High Copy
Gene/Insert
  Gene/Insert name: CMV Promoter and R to 400bp Gag
  Species: Mouse Mammary tumor Virus
  Insert size (bp): 1500
  Promoter: CMV
  Cloning method: Restriction Enzyme; 5′ cloning site KpnI (not destroyed); 3′ cloning site SmaI (not destroyed)
  Sequencing primers: 5′ OFM640
Terms and licenses: Academic/Nonprofit Terms; Industry Terms: Not Available to Industry
How to cite: TAK8 was a gift from Farah Mustafa (Addgene plasmid # 227096 ; http://n2t.net/addgene:227096 ; RRID:Addgene_227096)
