[The description below was written by a language model from this plasmid's Addgene catalogue record and pLannotate feature annotations shown in this document.]
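Description:
TAK8 is a firefly luciferase reporter plasmid built on the promoterless pGL3 Basic backbone, intended for transient transfection of mammalian cells and propagated in E. coli. It carries a high-copy ColE1/pUC-type origin and an ampicillin resistance gene (β-lactamase with its own promoter), plus an f1 origin. As in other pGL3 vectors, a synthetic poly(A) signal and a transcriptional pause site sit upstream of the cloning region to limit spurious read-through transcription into the reporter. The catalogue gives a total size of about 6.3 kb, in line with the sequenced record.

The roughly 1.5 kb insert, cloned between KpnI and SmaI, combines the human cytomegalovirus immediate early enhancer and promoter with the wild-type mouse mammary tumor virus (MMTV) 5′ region, running from R through about the first 400 bp of gag. The feature table annotates the gag fragment directly. The stretch between the CMV promoter and gag has no annotation, but its position fits the R-to-gag leader described in the catalogue entry. Downstream lie the luc+ firefly luciferase coding sequence and the SV40 late poly(A) signal, so CMV-driven transcripts pass through the MMTV 5′ sequences before reaching the reporter. The record does not state whether the gag fragment is fused in frame to luciferase.

The stated purpose is a luciferase reporter carrying the wild-type MMTV 5′ element. The associated publication concerns transactivation of this novel 5′ cis-acting element by the human retroviral transactivators Tat and Tax. TAK8 therefore serves as a wild-type readout for how that element influences expression. Small fragments annotated as lacZα, bom, TcR and SV40 large T antigen appear to be backbone remnants with no functional role.
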