Features (pLannotate 1.2.2; 15 found; start..end, strand, type, name):
    642..1502    -  CDS            AmpR: β-lactamase; bla; confers resistance to ampicillin, carbenicillin, and related antibiotics
   1503..1607    -  promoter       AmpR promoter: bla
   1634..2062    +  rep_origin     f1 ori (sequence partly withheld): f1 bacteriophage origin of replication; arrow indicates direction of (+) strand synthesis
   2094..2161    -  CDS            lacZα (fragment): LacZα fragment of β-galactosidase; lacZ fragment
   2220..2268    +  polyA_signal   poly(A) signal: synthetic polyadenylation signal
   2282..2373    +  misc_feature   pause site: RNA polymerase II transcriptional pause signal from the human α2 globin gene
   2391..2435    -  misc_feature   bom (fragment): basis of mobility region from pBR322
   2590..2969    +  enhancer       CMV enhancer: human cytomegalovirus immediate early enhancer
   2970..3173    +  promoter       CMV promoter: human cytomegalovirus (CMV) immediate early promoter
   3497..3898    +  CDS            gag (fragment): GAG_MMTVB - Experimental evidence at protein level: Swiss-Prot protein existence level 1. [Capsid protein p27]: Capsid protein. From Mouse mammary tumor virus (strain BR6) (MMTV).
   3960..5612    +  CDS            luciferase: firefly luciferase; luc+; enhanced luc+ version of the luciferase gene
   5653..5774    -  polyA_signal   SV40 poly(A) signal: SV40 polyadenylation signal
   5797..5865    -  CDS            large T antigen (fragment): large T antigen from SV40 (simian virus 40)
   5881..6013    +  CDS            TcR (fragment): tetracycline efflux protein; tet; confers resistance to tetracycline
   6193..471     -  rep_origin     ori (across the origin): high-copy-number ColE1/pMB1/pBR322/pUC origin of replication
>Addgene plasmid #227096 | TAK8 | addgene full sequence | sequence record 456649 | Addgene NGS Result
CGCTCTCCTGTTCCGACCCTGCCGCTTACCGGATACCTGTCCGCCTTTCTCCCTTCGGGAAGCGTGGCGC
TTTCTCATAGCTCACGCTGTAGGTATCTCAGTTCGGTGTAGGTCGTTCGCTCCAAGCTGGGCTGTGTGCA
CGAACCCCCCGTTCAGCCCGACCGCTGCGCCTTATCCGGTAACTATCGTCTTGAGTCCAACCCGGTAAGA
CACGACTTATCGCCACTGGCAGCAGCCACTGGTAACAGGATTAGCAGAGCGAGGTATGTAGGCGGTGCTA
CAGAGTTCTTGAAGTGGTGGCCTAACTACGGCTACACTAGAAGAACAGTATTTGGTATCTGCGCTCTGCT
GAAGCCAGTTACCTTCGGAAAAAGAGTTGGTAGCTCTTGATCCGGCAAACAAACCACCGCTGGTAGCGGT
GGTTTTTTTGTTTGCAAGCAGCAGATTACGCGCAGAAAAAAAGGATCTCAAGAAGATCCTTTGATCTTTT
CTACGGGGTCTGACGCTCAGTGGAACGAAAACTCACGTTAAGGGATTTTGGTCATGAGATTATCAAAAAG
GATCTTCACCTAGATCCTTTTAAATTAAAAATGAAGTTTTAAATCAATCTAAAGTATATATGAGTAAACT
TGGTCTGACAGTTACCAATGCTTAATCAGTGAGGCACCTATCTCAGCGATCTGTCTATTTCGTTCATCCA
TAGTTGCCTGACTCCCCGTCGTGTAGATAACTACGATACGGGAGGGCTTACCATCTGGCCCCAGTGCTGC
AATGATACCGCGAGACCCACGCTCACCGGCTCCAGATTTATCAGCAATAAACCAGCCAGCCGGAAGGGCC
GAGCGCAGAAGTGGTCCTGCAACTTTATCCGCCTCCATCCAGTCTATTAATTGTTGCCGGGAAGCTAGAG
TAAGTAGTTCGCCAGTTAATAGTTTGCGCAACGTTGTTGCCATTGCTACAGGCATCGTGGTGTCACGCTC
GTCGTTTGGTATGGCTTCATTCAGCTCCGGTTCCCAACGATCAAGGCGAGTTACATGATCCCCCATGTTG
TGCAAAAAAGCGGTTAGCTCCTTCGGTCCTCCGATCGTTGTCAGAAGTAAGTTGGCCGCAGTGTTATCAC
TCATGGTTATGGCAGCACTGCATAATTCTCTTACTGTCATGCCATCCGTAAGATGCTTTTCTGTGACTGG
TGAGTACTCAACCAAGTCATTCTGAGAATAGTGTATGCGGCGACCGAGTTGCTCTTGCCCGGCGTCAATA
CGGGATAATACCGCGCCACATAGCAGAACTTTAAAAGTGCTCATCATTGGAAAACGTTCTTCGGGGCGAA
AACTCTCAAGGATCTTACCGCTGTTGAGATCCAGTTCGATGTAACCCACTCGTGCACCCAACTGATCTTC
AGCATCTTTTACTTTCACCAGCGTTTCTGGGTGAGCAAAAACAGGAAGGCAAAATGCCGCAAAAAAGGGA
ATAAGGGCGACACGGAAATGTTGAATACTCATACTCTTCCTTTTTCAATATTATTGAAGCATTTATCAGG
GTTATTGTCTCATGAGCGGATACATATTTGAATGTATTTAGAAAAATAAACAAATAGGGGTTCCGCGCAC
ATTTCCCCGAAAAGTGCCACCTG
[124 nt withheld, positions 1634-1757]
C
[91 nt withheld, positions 1759-1849]
A
[49 nt withheld, positions 1851-1899]
CCTTTGACGTTGGAGTCCACGTTCTTT
[37 nt withheld, positions 1927-1963]
ACCCTATCTCGGTCTATTCTTTTGATTTATAAGGGATTTTGCCGATTTCGGCCTATTGGTTAAAAAATGA
GCTGATTTAACAAAAATTTAACGCGAATTTTAACAAAATATTAACGCTTACAATTTGCCATTCGCCATTC
AGGCTGCGCAACTGTTGGGAAGGGCGATCGGTGCGGGCCTCTTCGCTATTACGCCAGCCCAAGCTACCAT
GATAAGTAAGTAATATTAAGGTACGGGAGGTACTTGGAGCGGCCGCAATAAAATATCTTTATTTTCATTA
CATCTGTGTGTTGGTTTTTTGTGTGAATCGATAGTACTAACATACGCTCTCCATCAAAACAAAACGAAAC
AAAACAAACTAGCAAAATAGGCTGTCCCCAGTGCAAGTGCAGGTGCCAGAACATTTCTCTATCGATAGGT
ACCGTCGACTCTCAGTACAATCTGCTCTGATGCCGCATAGTTAAGCCAGTATCTGCTCCCTGCTTGTGTG
TTGGAGGTCGCTGAGTAGTGCGCGAGCAAAATTTAAGCTACAACAAGGCAAGGCTTGACCGACAATTGCA
TGAAGAATCTGCTTAGGGTTAGGCGTTTTGCGCTGCTTCGCGATGTACGGGCCAGATATACGCGTTGACA
TTGATTATTGACTAGTTATTAATAGTAATCAATTACGGGGTCATTAGTTCATAGCCCATATATGGAGTTC
CGCGTTACATAACTTACGGTAAATGGCCCGCCTGGCTGACCGCCCAACGACCCCCGCCCATTGACGTCAA
TAATGACGTATGTTCCCATAGTAACGCCAATAGGGACTTTCCATTGACGTCAATGGGTGGAGTATTTACG
GTAAACTGCCCACTTGGCAGTACATCAAGTGTATCATATGCCAAGTACGCCCCCTATTGACGTCAATGAC
GGTAAATGGCCCGCCTGGCATTATGCCCAGTACATGACCTTATGGGACTTTCCTACTTGGCAGTACATCT
ACGTATTAGTCATCGCTATTACCATGGTGATGCGGTTTTGGCAGTACATCAATGGGCGTGGATAGCGGTT
TGACTCACGGGGATTTCCAAGTCTCCACCCCATTGACGTCAATGGGAGTTTGTTTTGGCACCAAAATCAA
CGGGACTTTCCAAAATGTCGTAACAACTCCGCCCCATTGACGCAAATGGGCGGTAGGCGTGTACGGTGGG
AGTTCTATATAAGCAGAGCTCGAGTAAACTTGCAACAGTCCTAATATTCACGTCTCGTGTGTTTGTGTCT
GTTCGCCATCCCGTCTCCGCTCGTCACTTATCCTTCACTTTCCAGAGGGTCCCCCCGCAGACCCCGGTGA
CCCTCAGGTCGGCCGACTGCGGCAGCTGGCGCCCGAACAGGGACCCTCGGATAAGTGACCCTTGTCTCTA
TTTCTACTATTTGGTGTTTGTCTTGTATTGTCTCTTTCTTGTCTGGCTATCATCACAAGAGCGGAACGGA
CTCACCATAGGGAGCTGCAGTCCCGCCTACGGAGAAGAGGTAGGTTACGGTGAGCCATTGGAAATGGGGG
TCTCGGGCTCAAAAGGGCAGAAACTCTTTGTTTCTGTTTTACAAAGGCTCCTCTCAGAGAGGGGTCTTCA
TGTGAAAGAGAGTAGTGCAATAGAATTTTATCAGTTTCTAATAAAGGTTTCTCCTTGGTTTCCCGAAGAA
GGAGGATTAAATTTACAAGATTGGAAAAGGGTAGGAAGAGAAATGAAGAGGTACGCAGCGGAACATGGGA
CAGATAGCATACCAAAACAGGCTTACCCCATTTGGCTTCAGTTGAGAGAGATACTGACAGAGCAATCAGA
CTTGGTTTTGCTATCCGCAGAAGCCAAATCTGTTACCGAAGAAGAATTAGAGGAAGGTTTAACCGGACTA
CTATCGACAAGTTCACAAGAAAAAACTTATGGGACCAGGGGAACGATGGGCTCGAGATCTGCGATCTAAG
TAAGCTTGGCATTCCGGTACTGTTGGTAAAGCCACCATGGAAGACGCCAAAAACATAAAGAAAGGCCCGG
CGCCATTCTATCCGCTGGAAGATGGAACCGCTGGAGAGCAACTGCATAAGGCTATGAAGAGATACGCCCT
GGTTCCTGGAACAATTGCTTTTACAGATGCACATATCGAGGTGGACATCACTTACGCTGAGTACTTCGAA
ATGTCCGTTCGGTTGGCAGAAGCTATGAAACGATATGGGCTGAATACAAATCACAGAATCGTCGTATGCA
GTGAAAACTCTCTTCAATTCTTTATGCCGGTGTTGGGCGCGTTATTTATCGGAGTTGCAGTTGCGCCCGC
GAACGACATTTATAATGAACGTGAATTGCTCAACAGTATGGGCATTTCGCAGCCTACCGTGGTGTTCGTT
TCCAAAAAGGGGTTGCAAAAAATTTTGAACGTGCAAAAAAAGCTCCCAATCATCCAAAAAATTATTATCA
TGGATTCTAAAACGGATTACCAGGGATTTCAGTCGATGTACACGTTCGTCACATCTCATCTACCTCCCGG
TTTTAATGAATACGATTTTGTGCCAGAGTCCTTCGATAGGGACAAGACAATTGCACTGATCATGAACTCC
TCTGGATCTACTGGTCTGCCTAAAGGTGTCGCTCTGCCTCATAGAACTGCCTGCGTGAGATTCTCGCATG
CCAGAGATCCTATTTTTGGCAATCAAATCATTCCGGATACTGCGATTTTAAGTGTTGTTCCATTCCATCA
CGGTTTTGGAATGTTTACTACACTCGGATATTTGATATGTGGATTTCGAGTCGTCTTAATGTATAGATTT
GAAGAAGAGCTGTTTCTGAGGAGCCTTCAGGATTACAAGATTCAAAGTGCGCTGCTGGTGCCAACCCTAT
TCTCCTTCTTCGCCAAAAGCACTCTGATTGACAAATACGATTTATCTAATTTACACGAAATTGCTTCTGG
TGGCGCTCCCCTCTCTAAGGAAGTCGGGGAAGCGGTTGCCAAGAGGTTCCATCTGCCAGGTATCAGGCAA
GGATATGGGCTCACTGAGACTACATCAGCTATTCTGATTACACCCGAGGGGGATGATAAACCGGGCGCGG
TCGGTAAAGTTGTTCCATTTTTTGAAGCGAAGGTTGTGGATCTGGATACCGGGAAAACGCTGGGCGTTAA
TCAAAGAGGCGAACTGTGTGTGAGAGGTCCTATGATTATGTCCGGTTATGTAAACAATCCGGAAGCGACC
AACGCCTTGATTGACAAGGATGGATGGCTACATTCTGGAGACATAGCTTACTGGGACGAAGACGAACACT
TCTTCATCGTTGACCGCCTGAAGTCTCTGATTAAGTACAAAGGCTATCAGGTGGCTCCCGCTGAATTGGA
ATCCATCTTGCTCCAACACCCCAACATCTTCGACGCAGGTGTCGCAGGTCTTCCCGACGATGACGCCGGT
GAACTTCCCGCCGCCGTTGTTGTTTTGGAGCACGGAAAGACGATGACGGAAAAAGAGATCGTGGATTACG
TCGCCAGTCAAGTAACAACCGCGAAAAAGTTGCGCGGAGGAGTTGTGTTTGTGGACGAAGTACCGAAAGG
TCTTACCGGAAAACTCGACGCAAGAAAAATCAGAGAGATCCTCATAAAGGCCAAGAAGGGCGGAAAGATC
GCCGTGTAATTCTAGAGTCGGGGCGGCCGGCCGCTTCGAGCAGACATGATAAGATACATTGATGAGTTTG
GACAAACCACAACTAGAATGCAGTGAAAAAAATGCTTTATTTGTGAAATTTGTGATGCTATTGCTTTATT
TGTAACCATTATAAGCTGCAATAAACAAGTTAACAACAACAATTGCATTCATTTTATGTTTCAGGTTCAG
GGGGAGGTGTGGGAGGTTTTTTAAAGCAAGTAAAACCTCTACAAATGTGGTAAAATCGATAAGGATCCGT
CGACCGATGCCCTTGAGAGCCTTCAACCCAGTCAGCTCCTTCCGGTGGGCGCGGGGCATGACTATCGTCG
CCGCACTTATGACTGTCTTCTTTATCATGCAACTCGTAGGACAGGTGCCGGCAGCGCTCTTCCGCTTCCT
CGCTCACTGACTCGCTGCGCTCGGTCGTTCGGCTGCGGCGAGCGGTATCAGCTCACTCAAAGGCGGTAAT
ACGGTTATCCACAGAATCAGGGGATAACGCAGGAAAGAACATGTGAGCAAAAGGCCAGCAAAAGGCCAGG
AACCGTAAAAAGGCCGCGTTGCTGGCGTTTTTCCATAGGCTCCGCCCCCCTGACGAGCATCACAAAAATC
GACGCTCAAGTCAGAGGTGGCGAAACCCGACAGGACTATAAAGATACCAGGCGTTTCCCCCTGGAAGCTC
CCTCGTG
